Addgene plasmid #183083: pYTK001_O2Ab
Purpose: 2A peptide O2A cloned in yeast MoClo entry vector (pYTK001) for use in bi-cistronic and as the first 2A peptide in tri-cistronic construct assembly
Depositing lab: Zhen Wang. Depositing organization: University at Buffalo (SUNY Buffalo). Publication: A Well-Characterized Polycistronic-Like Gene Expression System in Yeast. Mukherjee M, Wang ZQ. Biotechnol Bioeng. 2022 Sep 27. doi: 10.1002/bit.28247. PubMed 36168285.
Backbone
  Vector backbone: pYTK001
  Backbone manufacturer: John Dueber
  Backbone size w/o insert (bp): 1663
  Total vector size (bp): 1730
  Vector type: Bacterial Expression, Synthetic Biology
Growth in bacteria
  Bacterial resistance: Chloramphenicol, 25 μg/mL
  Growth temperature: 37°C
  Growth strain: DH5alpha
  Copy number: Unknown
Gene/Insert
  Gene/Insert name: O2A (alt name: OpbuCPV18)
  Species: Operophtera brumata cypovirus 18
  Insert size (bp): 67
  Cloning method: Unknown
  Sequencing primers: 5′ CCTTTTTACGGTTCCTGGCC; 3′ CTTGGACTCCTGTTGATAGATCC
Terms and licenses: Academic/Nonprofit Terms; Industry Terms: Not Available to Industry
How to cite: pYTK001_O2Ab was a gift from Zhen Wang (Addgene plasmid # 183083 ; http://n2t.net/addgene:183083 ; RRID:Addgene_183083)
