[The description below was written by a language model from this plasmid's Addgene catalogue record and pLannotate feature annotations shown in this document.]
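Description:
pYTK001_O2Ab is a small (about 1.7 kb) part-storage plasmid from the yeast MoClo (modular cloning) system, built by placing a 67 bp 2A peptide coding element into the pYTK001 entry vector. It is not itself a yeast expression vector: it carries no yeast origin, yeast marker or promoter driving the insert in the annotated features. It serves only to hold a sequence-verified part in E. coli. Propagation relies on a high-copy ColE1/pUC-type origin of replication, and selection is by chloramphenicol resistance from the cat gene, which encodes chloramphenicol acetyltransferase, is expressed from its native cat promoter and is followed by a minimal lambda t0 terminator. These backbone elements account for all four annotated features; the short insert itself was not picked up by the automated annotation.

The payload is O2A, a 2A peptide sequence derived from Operophtera brumata cypovirus 18. 2A peptides are short viral sequences that cause ribosomal "skipping" during translation, so a single open reading frame containing two or more coding sequences separated by 2A elements yields separate proteins from one transcript. According to the record, this version of the part is intended to be used as the linker in bi-cistronic designs and as the first 2A peptide in tri-cistronic designs, which implies that it is formatted for a specific position in the assembly, although the flanking overhangs are not stated. It is typically combined with promoter, coding sequence and terminator parts in hierarchical assembly to build polycistronic-like expression cassettes for yeast.
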