Features (pLannotate 1.2.2; 4 found; start..end, strand, type, name):
    657..691     -  terminator     lambda t0 terminator: minimal transcription terminator from phage lambda (Scholtissek and Grosse, 1987)
    765..1421    -  CDS            cat: CAT_ECOLX - Experimental evidence at protein level: Swiss-Prot protein existence level 1. This enzyme is an effector of chloramphenicol resistance in bacteria. From Escherichia coli. This protein is used as a marker in many commonly used cloning vectors, such as pACYC184.
   1422..1519    -  promoter       cat promoter: promoter of the E. coli cat gene encoding chloramphenicol acetyltransferase
   1603..461     +  rep_origin     ori (across the origin): high-copy-number ColE1/pMB1/pBR322/pUC origin of replication
>Addgene plasmid #183083 | pYTK001_O2Ab | addgene full sequence | sequence record 367238 | Addgene NGS Result
CGCAGATACCAAATACTGTTCTTCTAGTGTAGCCGTAGTTAGGCCACCACTTCAAGAACTCTGTAGCACC
GCCTACATACCTCGCTCTGCTAATCCTGTTACCAGTGGCTGCTGCCAGTGGCGATAAGTCGTGTCTTACC
GGGTTGGACTCAAGACGATAGTTACCGGATAAGGCGCAGCGGTCGGGCTGAACGGGGGGTTCGTGCACAC
AGCCCAGCTTGGAGCGAACGACCTACACCGAACTGAGATACCTACAGCGTGAGCTATGAGAAAGCGCCAC
GCTTCCCGAAGGGAGAAAGGCGGACAGGTATCCGGTAAGCGGCAGGGTCGGAACAGGAGAGCGCACGAGG
GAGCTTCCAGGGGGAAACGCCTGGTATCTTTATAGTCCTGTCGGGTTTCGCCACCTCTGACTTGAGCGTC
GATTTTTGTGATGCTCGTCAGGGGGGCGGAGCCTATGGAAAAACGCCAGCAACGCGGCCTTTTTACGGTT
CCTGGCCTTTTGCTGGCCTTTTGCTCACATGTTCTTTCCTGCGTTATCCCCTGATTCTGTGGATAACCGT
AGTCGGGGTCTCGGTTCTGGTAAGTCCAATTACGACCTATTGAAGTTGTGTGGAGATGTTGAATCCAACC
CAGGACCTAGGAGACCGACCAGACCAATAAAAAACGCCCGGCGGCAACCGAGCGTTCTGAACAAATCCAG
ATGGAGTTCTGAGGTCATTACTGGATCTATCAACAGGAGTCCAAGCGAGCTCGATATCAAATTACGCCCC
GCCCTGCCACTCATCGCAGTACTGTTGTAATTCATTAAGCATTCTGCCGACATGGAAGCCATCACAAACG
GCATGATGAACCTGAATCGCCAGCGGCATCAGCACCTTGTCGCCTTGCGTATAATATTTGCCCATGGTGA
AAACGGGGGCGAAGAAGTTGTCCATATTGGCCACGTTTAAATCAAAACTGGTGAAACTCACCCAGGGATT
GGCTGAAACGAAAAACATATTCTCAATAAACCCTTTAGGGAAATAGGCCAGGTTTTCACCGTAACACGCC
ACATCTTGCGAATATATGTGTAGAAACTGCCGGAAATCGTCGTGGTATTCACTCCAGAGCGATGAAAACG
TTTCAGTTTGCTCATGGAAAACGGTGTAACAAGGGTGAACACTATCCCATATCACCAGCTCACCGTCTTT
CATTGCCATACGAAATTCCGGATGAGCATTCATCAGGCGGGCAAGAATGTGAATAAAGGCCGGATAAAAC
TTGTGCTTATTTTTCTTTACGGTCTTTAAAAAGGCCGTAATATCCAGCTGAACGGTCTGGTTATAGGTAC
ATTGAGCAACTGACTGAAATGCCTCAAAATGTTCTTTACGATGCCATTGGGATATATCAACGGTGGTATA
TCCAGTGATTTTTTTCTCCATTTTAGCTTCCTTAGCTCCTGAAAATCTCGATAACTCAAAAAATACGCCC
GGTAGTGATCTTATTTCATTATGGTGAAAGTTGGAACCTCTTACGTGCCCGATCAATCATGACCAAAATC
CCTTAACGTGAGTTTTCGTTCCACTGAGCGTCAGACCCCGTAGAAAAGATCAAAGGATCTTCTTGAGATC
CTTTTTTTCTGCGCGTAATCTGCTGCTTGCAAACAAAAAAACCACCGCTACCAGCGGTGGTTTGTTTGCC
GGATCAAGAGCTACCAACTCTTTTTCCGAAGGTAACTGGCTTCAGCAGAG
